>Addgene plasmid #76882 | MAST4 gRNA (BRDN0001144934) | addgene full sequence | sequence record 186692 | Addgene Assembled Sequence
CCCGGGTGCAAAGATGGATAAAGTTTTAAACAGAGAGGAATCTTTGCAGCTAATGGACCTTCTAGGTCTT
GAAAGGAGTGGGAATTGGCTCCGGTGCCCGTCAGTGGGCAGAGCGCACATCGCCCACAGTCCCCGAGAAG
TTGGGGGGAGGGGTCGGCAATTGATCCGGTGCCTAGAGAAGGTGGCGCGGGGTAAACTGGGAAAGTGATG
TCGTGTACTGGCTCCGCCTTTTTCCCGAGGGTGGGGGAGAACCGTATATAAGTGCAGTAGTCGCCGTGAA
CGTTCTTTTTCGCAACGGGTTTGCCGCCAGAACACAGGTAAGTGCCGTGTGTGGTTCCCGCGGGCCTGGC
CTCTTTACGGGTTATGGCCCTTGCGTGCCTTGAATTACTTCCACCTGGCTGCAGTACGTGATTCTTGATC
CCGAGCTTCGGGTTGGAAGTGGGTGGGAGAGTTCGAGGCCTTGCGCTTAAGGAGCCCCTTCGCCTCGTGC
TTGAGTTGAGGCCTGGCCTGGGCGCTGGGGCCGCCGCGTGCGAATCTGGTGGCACCTTCGCGCCTGTCTC
GCTGCTTTCGATAAGTCTCTAGCCATTTAAAATTTTTGATGACCTGCTGCGACGCTTTTTTTCTGGCAAG
ATAGTCTTGTAAATGCGGGCCAAGATCTGCACACTGGTATTTCGGTTTTTGGGGCCGCGGGCGGCGACGG
GGCCCGTGCGTCCCAGCGCACATGTTCGGCGAGGCGGGGCCTGCGAGCGCGGCCACCGAGAATCGGACGG
GGGTAGTCTCAAGCTGGCCGGCCTGCTCTGGTGCCTGGCCTCGCGCCGCCGTGTATCGCCCCGCCCTGGG
CGGCAAGGCTGGCCCGGTCGGCACCAGTTGCGTGAGCGGAAAGATGGCCGCTTCCCGGCCCTGCTGCAGG
GAGCTCAAAATGGAGGACGCGGCGCTCGGGAGAGCGGGCGGGTGAGTCACCCACACAAAGGAAAAGGGCC
TTTCCGTCCTCAGCCGTCGCTTCATGTGACTCCACGGAGTACCGGGCGCCGTCCAGGCACCTCGATTAGT
TCTCGAGCTTTTGGAGTACGTCGTCTTTAGGTTGGGGGGAGGGGTTTTATGCGATGGAGTTTCCCCACAC
TGAGTGGGTGGAGACTGAAGTTAGGCCAGCTTGGCACTTGATGTAATTCTCCTTGGAATTTGCCCTTTTT
GAGTTTGGATCTTGGTTCATTCTCAAGCCTCAGACAGTGGTTCAAAGTTTTTTTCTTCCATTTCAGGTGT
CGTGACGTACGGCCACCATGACCGAGTACAAGCCCACGGTGCGCCTCGCCACCCGCGACGACGTCCCCAG
GGCCGTACGCACCCTCGCCGCCGCGTTCGCCGACTACCCCGCCACGCGCCACACCGTCGATCCGGACCGC
CACATCGAGCGGGTCACCGAGCTGCAAGAACTCTTCCTCACGCGCGTCGGGCTCGACATCGGCAAGGTGT
GGGTCGCGGACGACGGCGCCGCCGTGGCGGTCTGGACCACGCCGGAGAGCGTCGAAGCGGGGGCGGTGTT
CGCCGAGATCGGCCCGCGCATGGCCGAGTTGAGCGGTTCCCGGCTGGCCGCGCAGCAACAGATGGAAGGC
CTCCTGGCGCCGCACCGGCCCAAGGAGCCCGCGTGGTTCCTGGCCACCGTCGGAGTCTCGCCCGACCACC
AGGGCAAGGGTCTGGGCAGCGCCGTCGTGCTCCCCGGAGTGGAGGCGGCCGAGCGCGCCGGGGTGCCCGC
CTTCCTGGAGACCTCCGCGCCCCGCAACCTCCCCTTCTACGAGCGGCTCGGCTTCACCGTCACCGCCGAC
GTCGAGGTGCCCGAAGGACCGCGCACCTGGTGCATGACCCGCAAGCCCGGTGCCTGAACGCGTTAAGTCG
ACAATCAACCTCTGGATTACAAAATTTGTGAAAGATTGACTGGTATTCTTAACTATGTTGCTCCTTTTAC
GCTATGTGGATACGCTGCTTTAATGCCTTTGTATCATGCTATTGCTTCCCGTATGGCTTTCATTTTCTCC
TCCTTGTATAAATCCTGGTTGCTGTCTCTTTATGAGGAGTTGTGGCCCGTTGTCAGGCAACGTGGCGTGG
TGTGCACTGTGTTTGCTGACGCAACCCCCACTGGTTGGGGCATTGCCACCACCTGTCAGCTCCTTTCCGG
GACTTTCGCTTTCCCCCTCCCTATTGCCACGGCGGAACTCATCGCCGCCTGCCTTGCCCGCTGCTGGACA
GGGGCTCGGCTGTTGGGCACTGACAATTCCGTGGTGTTGTCGGGGAAATCATCGTCCTTTCCTTGGCTGC
TCGCCTGTGTTGCCACCTGGATTCTGCGCGGGACGTCCTTCTGCTACGTCCCTTCGGCCCTCAATCCAGC
GGACCTTCCTTCCCGCGGCCTGCTGCCGGCTCTGCGGCCTCTTCCGCGTCTTCGCCTTCGCCCTCAGACG
AGTCGGATCTCCCTTTGGGCCGCCTCCCCGCGTCGACTTTAAGACCAATGACTTACAAGGCAGCTGTAGA
TCTTAGCCACTTTTTAAAAGAAAAGGGGGGACTGGAAGGGCTAATTCACTCCCAACGAAGACAAGATCTG
CTTTTTGCTTGTACTGGGTCTCTCTGGTTAGACCAGATCTGAGCCTGGGAGCTCTCTGGCTAACTAGGGA
ACCCACTGCTTAAGCCTCAATAAAGCTTGCCTTGAGTGCTTCAAGTAGTGTGTGCCCGTCTGTTGTGTGA
CTCTGGTAACTAGAGATCCCTCAGACCCTTTTAGTCAGTGTGGAAAATCTCTAGCAGTACGTATAGTAGT
TCATGTCATCTTATTATTCAGTATTTATAACTTGCAAAGAAATGAATATCAGAGAGTGAGAGGAACTTGT
TTATTGCAGCTTATAATGGTTACAAATAAAGCAATAGCATCACAAATTTCACAAATAAAGCATTTTTTTC
ACTGCATTCTAGTTGTGGTTTGTCCAAACTCATCAATGTATCTTATCATGTCTGGCTCTAGCTATCCCGC
CCCTAACTCCGCCCATCCCGCCCCTAACTCCGCCCAGTTCCGCCCATTCTCCGCCCCATGGCTGACTAAT
TTTTTTTATTTATGCAGAGGCCGAGGCCGCCTCGGCCTCTGAGCTATTCCAGAAGTAGTGAGGAGGCTTT
TTTGGAGGCCTAGGGACGTACCCAATTCGCCCTATAGTGAGTCGTATTACGCGCGCTCACTGGCCGTCGT
TTTACAACGTCGTGACTGGGAAAACCCTGGCGTTACCCAACTTAATCGCCTTGCAGCACATCCCCCTTTC
GCCAGCTGGCGTAATAGCGAAGAGGCCCGCACCGATCGCCCTTCCCAACAGTTGCGCAGCCTGAATGGCG
AATGGG
[124 nt withheld, positions 3367-3490]
C
[91 nt withheld, positions 3492-3582]
A
[49 nt withheld, positions 3584-3632]
CCTTTGACGTTGGAGTCCACGTTCTTT
[37 nt withheld, positions 3660-3696]
ACCCTATCTCGGTCTATTCTTTTGATTTATAAGGGATTTTGCCGATTTCGGCCTATTGGTTAAAAAATGA
GCTGATTTAACAAAAATTTAACGCGAATTTTAACAAAATATTAACGCTTACAATTTAGGTGGCACTTTTC
GGGGAAATGTGCGCGGAACCCCTATTTGTTTATTTTTCTAAATACATTCAAATATGTATCCGCTCATGAG
ACAATAACCCTGATAAATGCTTCAATAATATTGAAAAAGGAAGAGTATGAGTATTCAACATTTCCGTGTC
GCCCTTATTCCCTTTTTTGCGGCATTTTGCCTTCCTGTTTTTGCTCACCCAGAAACGCTGGTGAAAGTAA
AAGATGCTGAAGATCAGTTGGGTGCACGAGTGGGTTACATCGAACTGGATCTCAACAGCGGTAAGATCCT
TGAGAGTTTTCGCCCCGAAGAACGTTTTCCAATGATGAGCACTTTTAAAGTTCTGCTATGTGGCGCGGTA
TTATCCCGTATTGACGCCGGGCAAGAGCAACTCGGTCGCCGCATACACTATTCTCAGAATGACTTGGTTG
AGTACTCACCAGTCACAGAAAAGCATCTTACGGATGGCATGACAGTAAGAGAATTATGCAGTGCTGCCAT
AACCATGAGTGATAACACTGCGGCCAACTTACTTCTGACAACGATCGGAGGACCGAAGGAGCTAACCGCT
TTTTTGCACAACATGGGGGATCATGTAACTCGCCTTGATCGTTGGGAACCGGAGCTGAATGAAGCCATAC
CAAACGACGAGCGTGACACCACGATGCCTGTAGCAATGGCAACAACGTTGCGCAAACTATTAACTGGCGA
ACTACTTACTCTAGCTTCCCGGCAACAATTAATAGACTGGATGGAGGCGGATAAAGTTGCAGGACCACTT
CTGCGCTCGGCCCTTCCGGCTGGCTGGTTTATTGCTGATAAATCTGGAGCCGGTGAGCGTGGGTCTCGCG
GTATCATTGCAGCACTGGGGCCAGATGGTAAGCCCTCCCGTATCGTAGTTATCTACACGACGGGGAGTCA
GGCAACTATGGATGAACGAAATAGACAGATCGCTGAGATAGGTGCCTCACTGATTAAGCATTGGTAACTG
TCAGACCAAGTTTACTCATATATACTTTAGATTGATTTAAAACTTCATTTTTAATTTAAAAGGATCTAGG
TGAAGATCCTTTTTGATAATCTCATGACCAAAATCCCTTAACGTGAGTTTTCGTTCCACTGAGCGTCAGA
CCCCGTAGAAAAGATCAAAGGATCTTCTTGAGATCCTTTTTTTCTGCGCGTAATCTGCTGCTTGCAAACA
AAAAAACCACCGCTACCAGCGGTGGTTTGTTTGCCGGATCAAGAGCTACCAACTCTTTTTCCGAAGGTAA
CTGGCTTCAGCAGAGCGCAGATACCAAATACTGTTCTTCTAGTGTAGCCGTAGTTAGGCCACCACTTCAA
GAACTCTGTAGCACCGCCTACATACCTCGCTCTGCTAATCCTGTTACCAGTGGCTGCTGCCAGTGGCGAT
AAGTCGTGTCTTACCGGGTTGGACTCAAGACGATAGTTACCGGATAAGGCGCAGCGGTCGGGCTGAACGG
GGGGTTCGTGCACACAGCCCAGCTTGGAGCGAACGACCTACACCGAACTGAGATACCTACAGCGTGAGCT
ATGAGAAAGCGCCACGCTTCCCGAAGGGAGAAAGGCGGACAGGTATCCGGTAAGCGGCAGGGTCGGAACA
GGAGAGCGCACGAGGGAGCTTCCAGGGGGAAACGCCTGGTATCTTTATAGTCCTGTCGGGTTTCGCCACC
TCTGACTTGAGCGTCGATTTTTGTGATGCTCGTCAGGGGGGCGGAGCCTATGGAAAAACGCCAGCAACGC
GGCCTTTTTACGGTTCCTGGCCTTTTGCTGGCCTTTTGCTCACATGTTCTTTCCTGCGTTATCCCCTGAT
TCTGTGGATAACCGTATTACCGCCTTTGAGTGAGCTGATACCGCTCGCCGCAGCCGAACGACCGAGCGCA
GCGAGTCAGTGAGCGAGGAAGCGGAAGAGCGCCCAATACGCAAACCGCCTCTCCCCGCGCGTTGGCCGAT
TCATTAATGCAGCTGGCACGACAGGTTTCCCGACTGGAAAGCGGGCAGTGAGCGCAACGCAATTAATGTG
AGTTAGCTCACTCATTAGGCACCCCAGGCTTTACACTTTATGCTTCCGGCTCGTATGTTGTGTGGAATTG
TGAGCGGATAACAATTTCACACAGGAAACAGCTATGACCATGATTACGCCAAGCGCGCAATTAACCCTCA
CTAAAGGGAACAAAAGCTGGAGCTGCAAGCTTAATGTAGTCTTATGCAATACTCTTGTAGTCTTGCAACA
TGGTAACGATGAGTTAGCAACATGCCTTACAAGGAGAGAAAAAGCACCGTGCATGCCGATTGGTGGAAGT
AAGGTGGTACGATCGTGCCTTATTAGGAAGGCAACAGACGGGTCTGACATGGATTGGACGAACCACTGAA
TTGCCGCATTGCAGAGATATTGTATTTAAGTGCCTAGCTCGATACATAAACGGGTCTCTCTGGTTAGACC
AGATCTGAGCCTGGGAGCTCTCTGGCTAACTAGGGAACCCACTGCTTAAGCCTCAATAAAGCTTGCCTTG
AGTGCTTCAAGTAGTGTGTGCCCGTCTGTTGTGTGACTCTGGTAACTAGAGATCCCTCAGACCCTTTTAG
TCAGTGTGGAAAATCTCTAGCAGTGGCGCCCGAACAGGGACTTGAAAGCGAAAGGGAAACCAGAGGAGCT
CTCTCGACGCAGGACTCGGCTTGCTGAAGCGCGCACGGCAAGAGGCGAGGGGCGGCGACTGGTGAGTACG
CCAAAAATTTTGACTAGCGGAGGCTAGAAGGAGAGAGATGGGTGCGAGAGCGTCAGTATTAAGCGGGGGA
GAATTAGATCGCGATGGGAAAAAATTCGGTTAAGGCCAGGGGGAAAGAAAAAATATAAATTAAAACATAT
AGTATGGGCAAGCAGGGAGCTAGAACGATTCGCAGTTAATCCTGGCCTGTTAGAAACATCAGAAGGCTGT
AGACAAATACTGGGACAGCTACAACCATCCCTTCAGACAGGATCAGAAGAACTTAGATCATTATATAATA
CAGTAGCAACCCTCTATTGTGTGCATCAAAGGATAGAGATAAAAGACACCAAGGAAGCTTTAGACAAGAT
AGAGGAAGAGCAAAACAAAAGTAAGACCACCGCACAGCAAGCGGCCGCTGATCTTCAGACCTGGAGGAGG
AGATATGAGGGACAATTGGAGAAGTGAATTATATAAATATAAAGTAGTAAAAATTGAACCATTAGGAGTA
GCACCCACCAAGGCAAAGAGAAGAGTGGTGCAGAGAGAAAAAAGAGCAGTGGGAATAGGAGCTTTGTTCC
TTGGGTTCTTGGGAGCAGCAGGAAGCACTATGGGCGCAGCGTCAATGACGCTGACGGTACAGGCCAGACA
ATTATTGTCTGGTATAGTGCAGCAGCAGAACAATTTGCTGAGGGCTATTGAGGCGCAACAGCATCTGTTG
CAACTCACAGTCTGGGGCATCAAGCAGCTCCAGGCAAGAATCCTGGCTGTGGAAAGATACCTAAAGGATC
AACAGCTCCTGGGGATTTGGGGTTGCTCTGGAAAACTCATTTGCACCACTGCTGTGCCTTGGAATGCTAG
TTGGAGTAATAAATCTCTGGAACAGATTTGGAATCACACGACCTGGATGGAGTGGGACAGAGAAATTAAC
AATTACACAAGCTTAATACACTCCTTAATTGAAGAATCGCAAAACCAGCAAGAAAAGAATGAACAAGAAT
TATTGGAATTAGATAAATGGGCAAGTTTGTGGAATTGGTTTAACATAACAAATTGGCTGTGGTATATAAA
ATTATTCATAATGATAGTAGGAGGCTTGGTAGGTTTAAGAATAGTTTTTGCTGTACTTTCTATAGTGAAT
AGAGTTAGGCAGGGATATTCACCATTATCGTTTCAGACCCACCTCCCAACCCCGAGGGGACCCAGAGAGG
GCCTATTTCCCATGATTCCTTCATATTTGCATATACGATACAAGGCTGTTAGAGAGATAATTAGAATTAA
TTTGACTGTAAACACAAAGATATTAGTACAAAATACGTGACGTAGAAAGTAATAATTTCTTGGGTAGTTT
GCAGTTTTAAAATTATGTTTTAAAATGGACTATCATATGCTTACCGTAACTTGAAAGTATTTCGATTTCT
TGGCTTTATATATCTTGTGGAAAGGACGAAACACCGAAACAGCTATAAGAGCCGGAGTTTTAGAGCTAGA
AATAGCAAGTTAAAATAAGGCTAGTCCGTTATCAACTTGAAAAAGTGGCACCGAGTCGGTGCTTTTTTAA
GCTTGGCGTAACTAGATCTTGAGACAAATGGCAGTATTCATCCACAATTTTAAAAGAAAAGGGGGGATTG
GGGGGTACAGTGCAGGGGAAAGAATAGTAGACATAATAGCAACAGACATACAAACTAAAGAATTACAAAA
ACAAATTACAAAAATTCAAAATTTTCGGGTTTATTACAGGGACAGCAGAGATCCACTTTGGCGCCGGCTC
GAGGGGG
Features (pLannotate 1.2.2; 29 found; start..end, strand, type, name):
     14..80      +  CDS            small t antigen (fragment): SV40 (simian virus 40) small t antigen
    106..317     +  promoter       EF-1α core promoter: core promoter for human elongation factor EF-1α
    318..1256    +  intron         EF-1α intron A: intron upstream of the start codon of human EF-1α
   1278..1877    +  CDS            PuroR (fragment): puromycin N-acetyltransferase; pac from Streptomyces; confers resistance to puromycin
   1893..2481    +  misc_feature   WPRE: woodchuck hepatitis virus posttranscriptional regulatory element
   2532..2551    +  misc_feature   cPPT/CTS (fragment): central polypurine tract and central termination sequence of HIV-1
   2553..2786    +  LTR            3' LTR (ΔU3): self-inactivating 3' long terminal repeat (LTR) from HIV-1
   2864..2985    +  polyA_signal   SV40 poly(A) signal: SV40 polyadenylation signal
   3025..3160    +  rep_origin     SV40 ori: SV40 origin of replication
   3181..3199    -  promoter       T7 promoter: promoter for bacteriophage T7 RNA polymerase
   3207..3362    +  CDS            lacZα (fragment): LacZα fragment of β-galactosidase; lacZ fragment
   3367..3795    +  rep_origin     f1 ori (sequence partly withheld): f1 bacteriophage origin of replication; arrow indicates direction of (+) strand synthesis
   3848..3952    +  promoter       AmpR promoter: bla
   3953..4813    +  CDS            AmpR: β-lactamase; bla; confers resistance to ampicillin, carbenicillin, and related antibiotics
   4984..5572    +  rep_origin     ori: high-copy-number ColE1/pMB1/pBR322/pUC origin of replication
   5755..5847    +  CDS            lacI (fragment): lac repressor; lacI; The lac repressor binds to the lac operator to inhibit transcription in E. coli. This inhibition can be relieved by adding lactose or isopropyl-β-D-thiogalactopyranoside (IPTG).
   5860..5881    +  protein_bind   CAP binding site: CAP binding activates transcription in the presence of cAMP. E. coli catabolite activator protein
   5896..5926    +  promoter       lac promoter: promoter for the E. coli lac operon
   5934..5950    +  protein_bind   lac operator: The lac repressor binds to the lac operator to inhibit transcription in E. coli. This inhibition can be relieved by adding lactose or isopropyl-β-D-thiogalactopyranoside (IPTG). lac repressor encoded by lacI
   5995..6013    +  promoter       T3 promoter: promoter for bacteriophage T3 RNA polymerase
   6041..6267    +  promoter       RSV promoter: Rous sarcoma virus enhancer/promoter
   6268..6448    +  LTR            5' LTR (truncated): truncated 5' long terminal repeat (LTR) from HIV-1
   6495..6620    +  misc_feature   HIV-1 Ψ: packaging signal of human immunodeficiency virus type 1
   6604..6967    +  CDS            HIV-1 gag (fragment): gag protein from human immunodeficiency virus 1; gag
   7113..7346    +  misc_feature   RRE: The Rev response element (RRE) of HIV-1 allows for Rev-dependent mRNA export from the nucleus to the cytoplasm.
   7723..7749    +  CDS            Rev (fragment): human immunodeficiency virus 1 (HIV-1) Rev protein; rev; enhances nuclear export of unspliced and incompletely spliced viral mRNAs
   7753..7993    +  promoter       U6 promoter: RNA polymerase III promoter for human U6 snRNA
   8023..8098    +  misc_RNA       gRNA scaffold: guide RNA scaffold for the Streptococcus pyogenes CRISPR/Cas9 system
   8154..8271    +  misc_feature   cPPT/CTS: central polypurine tract and central termination sequence of HIV-1
