[The description below was written by a language model from this plasmid's Addgene catalogue record and pLannotate feature annotations shown in this document.]
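Description:
MAST4 gRNA (BRDN0001144934) is a third-generation lentiviral CRISPR guide plasmid built on the lentiGuide-Puro backbone. It expresses a single guide RNA against human MAST4, designed to match several MAST4 reference transcripts. It belongs to a human kinome gRNA collection. The plasmid is propagated in E. coli through a high-copy ColE1/pUC-type origin with ampicillin selection from the β-lactamase gene. The backbone also contains an f1 origin, an SV40 origin and poly(A) signal, and remnants of lac and T7/T3 cloning-vector elements.

The lentiviral transfer cassette starts with an RSV promoter fused to a truncated HIV-1 5' LTR, which makes genomic RNA production in packaging cells Tat-independent. This is followed by the Ψ packaging signal with a partial gag sequence, the Rev response element for nuclear export of the unspliced genome, and a cPPT/CTS that aids nuclear import. The cassette ends in a self-inactivating ΔU3 3' LTR. Two expression units lie between the LTRs. In the first, the human U6 RNA polymerase III promoter drives the MAST4-specific spacer joined to the Streptococcus pyogenes Cas9 guide scaffold. In the second, the EF-1α core promoter with its intron A drives puromycin N-acetyltransferase, followed by a WPRE to enhance transcript expression, so that transduced mammalian cells can be selected with puromycin.

The plasmid does not encode Cas9. It is meant to be used together with a separate Cas9 lentivector or in cells that already express Cas9, where the guide directs cleavage at the MAST4 locus, typically for gene knockout studies.
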