Addgene plasmid #76882: MAST4 gRNA (BRDN0001144934)
Purpose: 3rd generation lentiviral gRNA plasmid targeting human MAST4
Depositing lab: John Doench & David Root. Depositing organization: Broad Institute. Publication: Optimized sgRNA design to maximize activity and minimize off-target effects of CRISPR-Cas9. Doench JG, Fusi N, Sullender M, Hegde M, Vaimberg EW, Donovan KF, Smith I, Tothova Z, Wilen C, Orchard R, Virgin HW, Listgarten J, Root DE. Nat Biotechnol. 2016 Jan 18. doi: 10.1038/nbt.3437. PubMed 26780180.
Backbone
  Vector backbone: lentiGuide-Puro
  Backbone manufacturer: Zhang Lab (Addgene plasmid # 52963)
  Vector type: Mammalian Expression, Lentiviral, CRISPR
  Selectable markers: Puromycin
Growth in bacteria
  Bacterial resistance: Ampicillin, 100 μg/mL
  Growth temperature: 37°C
  Growth strain: DH5alpha
  Copy number: High Copy
Gene/Insert
  Gene/Insert name: MAST4 (alt names: MAST4; NM_001164664.1)
  gRNA/shRNA sequence: AAACAGCTATAAGAGCCGGA
  Species: H. sapiens (human)
  Entrez Gene: MAST4
  Promoter: hU6
  Cloning method: Unknown
  Sequencing primers: 5′ U6-F; 3′ pS2-R
Terms and licenses: Academic/Nonprofit Terms; Industry Terms: Not Available to Industry
Depositor comments: The gRNA was designed to target the following Genbank reference sequence(s): NM_001164664.1,NM_001290226.1,NM_001290227.1,NM_001297651.1,NM_015183.2. Note that this plasmid does NOT contain Cas9. It should be used in conjunction with lentiCas9-Blast (Addgene #52962) or otherwise with cell lines already expressing Cas9. Browse the full kinome gRNA library at http://www.addgene.org/pooled-library/broadgpp-human-kinome/ or visit http://www.broadinstitute.org/rnai/public/ for detailed protocols and information.
How to cite: MAST4 gRNA (BRDN0001144934) was a gift from John Doench & David Root (Addgene plasmid # 76882 ; http://n2t.net/addgene:76882 ; RRID:Addgene_76882)
