>Addgene plasmid #76882 | MAST4 gRNA (BRDN0001144934) | depositor partial sequence | sequence record 144342 | Target Sequence
AAACAGCTATAAGAGCCGGA
