>Addgene plasmid #76882 | MAST4 gRNA (BRDN0001144934) | addgene partial sequence | sequence record 186691 | hU6-F
TAGAAAGTAATAATTTCTTGGGTAGTTTGCAGTTTTAAAATTATGTTTTAAAATGGACTATCATATGCTT
ACCGTAACTTGAAAGTATTTCGATTTCTTGGCTTTATATATCTTGTGGAAAGGACGAAACACCGAAACAG
CTATAAGAGCCGGAGTTTTAGAGCTAGAAATAGCAAGTTAAAATAAGGCTAGTCCGTTATCAACTTGAAA
AAGTGGCACCGAGTCGGTGCTTTTTTAAGCTTGGCGTAACTAGATCTTGAGACAAATGGCAGTATTCATC
CACAATTTTAAAAGAAAAGGGGGGATTGGGGGGTACAGTGCAGGGGAAAGAATAGTAGACATAATAGCAA
CAGACATACAAACTAAAGAATTACAAAAACAAATTACAAAAATTCAAAATTTTCGGGTTTATTACAGGGA
CAGCAGAGATCCACTTTGGCGCCGGCTCGAGGGGGCCCGGGTGCAAAGATGGATAAAGTTTTAAACAGAG
AGGAATCTTTGCAGCTAATGGACCTTCTAGGTCTTGAAAGGAGTGGGAATTGGCTCCGGTGCCCGTCAGT
GGGCAGAGCG
